Addgene plasmid #226562: Lyric-mNeonGreen
Purpose: Encodes Lyric protein labeled with mNeonGreen
Depositing lab: Gia Voeltz. Publication: SigmaR1 shapes rough endoplasmic reticulum membrane sheets. Sawyer EM, Jensen LE, Meehl JB, Larsen KP, Petito DA, Hurley JH, Voeltz GK. Dev Cell. 2024 Jul 2:S1534-5807(24)00382-4. doi: 10.1016/j.devcel.2024.06.005. PubMed 38971154.
Backbone
  Vector backbone: mNeonGreen-N1
  Vector type: Mammalian Expression
Growth in bacteria
  Bacterial resistance: Kanamycin, 50 μg/mL
  Growth temperature: 37°C
  Growth strain: DH5alpha
  Copy number: High Copy
Gene/Insert
  Gene/Insert name: Lyric (Lysine-rich CEACAM1 coisolated) (alt names: Astrocyte-enriched gene 1; Metadherin)
  Species: H. sapiens (human)
  Entrez Gene: MTDH (a.k.a. 3D3, AEG-1, AEG1, LYRIC, LYRIC/3D3)
  Tag / fusion protein: mNeonGreen (C terminal on insert)
  Cloning method: Restriction Enzyme; 5′ cloning site Unknown (unknown if destroyed)
Terms and licenses: Academic/Nonprofit Terms; Industry Terms: Not Available to Industry
How to cite: Lyric-mNeonGreen was a gift from Gia Voeltz (Addgene plasmid # 226562 ; http://n2t.net/addgene:226562 ; RRID:Addgene_226562)
