[The description below was written by a language model from this plasmid's Addgene catalogue record and pLannotate feature annotations shown in this document.]
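Description:
Lyric-mNeonGreen is a mammalian expression plasmid of about 6.4 kb built on the mNeonGreen-N1 backbone, an N1-style vector in which an inserted coding sequence is fused upstream of the fluorescent protein. It is maintained in E. coli through a high-copy ColE1/pUC-type origin and selected with kanamycin. The resistance gene is the Tn5 aminoglycoside phosphotransferase (NeoR/KanR), which sits behind both a bacterial bla (AmpR) promoter and the SV40 enhancer/early promoter and ends in an HSV TK polyadenylation signal. The same cassette therefore gives kanamycin resistance in bacteria and can support G418 selection in mammalian cells. An f1 phage origin is also present. The short ble, bGH poly(A) and SV40 large T antigen matches in the feature table are fragments, most likely residual backbone sequence rather than functional elements.

The payload is human MTDH, also known as Lyric, AEG-1 or metadherin. Its coding sequence spans the numbering origin of the sequenced record. It is driven by the human cytomegalovirus immediate early enhancer and promoter, with a remnant of the multiple cloning site between promoter and insert. mNeonGreen, a bright, rapidly maturing monomeric green/yellow fluorescent protein, lies immediately downstream of MTDH on the same strand, giving the C-terminal fusion stated in the catalogue entry, and the transcript terminates at an SV40 polyadenylation signal. The insert was cloned with restriction enzymes, but the sites used are not recorded. The plasmid expresses fluorescently labelled Lyric in transfected mammalian cells. The associated publication concerns rough endoplasmic reticulum sheet morphology, which suggests use in imaging the protein's localisation, though the record gives no further detail.
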