Features (pLannotate 1.2.2; 15 found; start..end, strand, type, name):
   1739..1766    -  misc_feature   MCS (fragment): multiple cloning site
   1789..1992    -  promoter       CMV promoter: human cytomegalovirus (CMV) immediate early promoter
   1993..2296    -  enhancer       CMV enhancer: human cytomegalovirus immediate early enhancer
   2471..3059    -  rep_origin     ori: high-copy-number ColE1/pMB1/pBR322/pUC origin of replication
   3281..3297    +  polyA_signal   bGH poly(A) signal (fragment): bovine growth hormone polyadenylation signal
   3388..3435    -  polyA_signal   HSV TK poly(A) signal: herpes simplex virus thymidine kinase polyadenylation signal (Cole and Stacy, 1985)
   3494..3646    -  CDS            ble (fragment): BLE_KLEPN - Experimental evidence at protein level: Swiss-Prot protein existence level 1. Binding protein with a strong affinity to the bleomycin family of antibiotics. Binds to CL990; an antimitotic-antibiotic compound. From Klebsiella pneumoniae.
   3667..4461    -  CDS            NeoR/KanR: aminoglycoside phosphotransferase from Tn5; aph(3')-II (or nptII); confers resistance to neomycin, kanamycin, and G418 (Geneticin®)
   4496..4853    -  promoter       SV40 promoter: SV40 enhancer and early promoter
   4855..4959    -  promoter       AmpR promoter: bla
   4986..5414    +  rep_origin     f1 ori (sequence partly withheld): f1 bacteriophage origin of replication; arrow indicates direction of (+) strand synthesis
   5448..5569    -  polyA_signal   SV40 poly(A) signal: SV40 polyadenylation signal
   5592..5675    -  CDS            large T antigen (fragment): large T antigen from SV40 (simian virus 40)
   5694..6401    -  CDS            mNeonGreen: mNeonGreen is a basic (constitutively fluorescent) green/yellow fluorescent protein published in 2013, derived from Branchiostoma lanceolatum. It is reported to be a very rapidly-maturing monomer with moderate acid sensitivity.
   6423..1738    -  CDS            MTDH (across the origin): LYRIC_HUMAN - Also known as AEG1, LYRIC. Experimental evidence at protein level: Swiss-Prot protein existence level 1. Downregulates SLC1A2/EAAT2 promoter activity when expressed ectopically. Activates the nuclear factor kappa-B (NF-kappa-B) transcription factor. Promotes anchorage-independent growth of immortalized melanocytes and astrocytes which is a key component in tumor cell expansion. Promotes lung metastasis and also has an effect on bone and brain metastasis, possibly by enhancing the seeding of tumor cells to the target organ endothelium. Induces chemoresistance. From Homo sapiens (H
>Addgene plasmid #226562 | Lyric-mNeonGreen | addgene full sequence | sequence record 451889 | Addgene NGS Result
GTCTGGCTTTTTTCTTCTTTTTTATTTGTTTGGGAGATTCCCAGCTAGTTTCAGACTTGGTCTGTGAAGG
AGGCACACTATTTTGCTTGGTATTTGACTTGGATTTATCTGTCTCTTGTAGTATTGGCGGCACTTGGGAA
GAGCTCTTGTCAGAATCACTTTTTGATAAGATTACAGATGGCTCGGTAGAAGTAGCAGGTGGAAGAGTCT
TGATAGGCTGGCTATTTTTGACGAGTACTTCGGCTGGATCACTAGTGCTTATGGTCTTCAAGGAAAAAGC
TTTTTCCTGTTTTGGACGGGTTTTAGAGGTATTCACTGGAAGGTCTTCTCTAATCTCTTTTTCTAATTCT
TCTGTGTCCTGTGCAGTAGAGTTATCTTCACCTTGCTTCTTCTTTTTCTTTTTTTTCTTTTTGGATTTCC
CAGTTGGAAGAGCTCCCTCTCCCTTTTCTTTATCATCATCTGAGACCTTTTGATCATCAGGAATTGGTTC
CTGGGACTTTAGAAGTGAAGCTCTTTCTTCGTCTACCCAATTGCCCCACTCTTCTGCTGGTGCATTCCAA
TCAGAGTTGGGATCAGCAGAAGACAGACCATTTAACCCAGACCATTCATCATCGATATAGGGTTGATTAC
GGCTAACATCCCACTGATAATCAGAAGTGGTAGACTGAGAAACTGGCTCAGCAGTAGACCCAATGCCAGA
AAATATTGAACGGTCACTCCAACTCCTTCCCCAGTCTTTTCCATTTGTATTAGCATCTCCAGTGTCTTGA
CTCCAGGCAGATGGCTCAGTTTTCCTCTTTCCTGCAGAAGCAGGTGAAACGGAGTTCCACTTCTCCTCAC
CTGCACTGATCTGTGAGGAGAGTTTTACAGACTTTTCATTCCAGCCTCCTCCATTGACAGTGAGGTTTTC
ATTCAATCCTGAAGAAACCTGAAGTGTAGAATCTCCTTTTCCAGATTTAAAGTTGCTAACTTGAACATTT
AGATGAGAATCACCTTTATTCTTCTTGGAACCAACAGGAAATGATGCGGTTGTAAGTTGCTCGGTGGTAA
CTGTGATGGTATTTTCTATCCCAGGGATAGTTGAATCCAATGAACCAGAATCAGTCAGCACCTTATCACG
TTTACGCTGCTGTCGTTTCTCTCTGTGACTAATTTTAGTTTCCCAGGCTCCTTCATCAACTTCCTTTCCA
TCATGGCGTGAACTGTTTTGCACTGCTTTAGCATCTGACTTTGATTTCTTCTTATTTTTCTTTGACTTTT
CATTTTTCTTGTCAATCTCTGGTGGCTGCTTTGCTGTTACACTTTGAGGTGTTCGAACAGCTTCACCCTC
AGCCACTTCAACAGTCCGCCCATTTGGTTTGGGCTTCTCGGACAGTTTCTTCCGGTTCTTCTTCTTCTGT
TCCTCGCTCCGGAGATTCTTCAGCAAGGCCAGGTCGTCGGGGGCCGCGGCCGGCACGGCCGCCGCCTCCT
CCCGCTTGCGGGGCGGGCTCCTCCGCTTTTTGCGGGCGCCGGCGCAAGCCGCGGCCCAGCCGTAGCCCAG
CAGAAACAGCAGCAGCAGCCCGAGCGCGCCAGTGCCCACCAGGATCACCCAGCCGGGGTACCGTTTCGGC
TCCAGCCCCAGGTCGAGGCCCAGCTCGGTGCGCAGAAAGCCTAGGCCGACCGAGAGCATTTCCCGCAGCC
GGGCCGAGCCCTCCTCGGCCTGCTGGGCCAGCTCGTCCTGCCAGCTCCGTGCAGCCATCTCGAGATCTGA
GTCCGGTAGCGCTAGCGGATCTGACGGTTCACTAAACCAGCTCTGCTTATATAGACCTCCCACCGTACAC
GCCTACCGCCCATTTGCGTCAATGGGGCGGAGTTGTTACGACATTTTGGAAAGTCCCGTTGATTTTGGTG
CCAAAACAAACTCCCATTGACGTCAATGGGGTGGAGACTTGGAAATCCCCGTGAGTCAAACCGCTATCCA
CGCCCATTGATGTACTGCCAAAACCGCATCACCATGGTAATAGCGATGACTAATACGTAGATGTACTGCC
AAGTAGGAAAGTCCCATAAGGTCATGTACTGGGCATAATGCCAGGCGGGCCATTTACCGTCATTGACGTC
AATAGGGGGCGTACTTGGCATATGATACACTTGATGTACTGCCAAGTGGGCAGTTTACCGTAAATACTCC
ACCCATTGACGTCAATGGAAAGTCCCTATTGGCGTTACTATGGGAACATACGTCATTATTGACGTCAATG
GGCGGGGGTCGTTGGGCGGTCAGCCAGGCGGGCCATTTACCGTAAGTTATGTAACGCGGAACTCCATATA
TGGGCTATGAACTAATGACCCCGTAATTGATTACTATTAATAACTAATGCATGGCGGTAATACGGTTATC
CACAGAATCAGGGGATAACGCAGGAAAGAACATGTGAGCAAAAGGCCAGCAAAAGGCCAGGAACCGTAAA
AAGGCCGCGTTGCTGGCGTTTTTCCATAGGCTCCGCCCCCCTGACGAGCATCACAAAAATCGACGCTCAA
GTCAGAGGTGGCGAAACCCGACAGGACTATAAAGATACCAGGCGTTTCCCCCTGGAAGCTCCCTCGTGCG
CTCTCCTGTTCCGACCCTGCCGCTTACCGGATACCTGTCCGCCTTTCTCCCTTCGGGAAGCGTGGCGCTT
TCTCATAGCTCACGCTGTAGGTATCTCAGTTCGGTGTAGGTCGTTCGCTCCAAGCTGGGCTGTGTGCACG
AACCCCCCGTTCAGCCCGACCGCTGCGCCTTATCCGGTAACTATCGTCTTGAGTCCAACCCGGTAAGACA
CGACTTATCGCCACTGGCAGCAGCCACTGGTAACAGGATTAGCAGAGCGAGGTATGTAGGCGGTGCTACA
GAGTTCTTGAAGTGGTGGCCTAACTACGGCTACACTAGAAGAACAGTATTTGGTATCTGCGCTCTGCTGA
AGCCAGTTACCTTCGGAAAAAGAGTTGGTAGCTCTTGATCCGGCAAACAAACCACCGCTGGTAGCGGTGG
TTTTTTTGTTTGCAAGCAGCAGATTACGCGCAGAAAAAAAGGATCTCAAGAAGATCCTTTGATCTTTTCT
ACGGGGTCTGACGCTCAGTGGAACGAAAACTCACGTTAAGGGATTTTGGTCATGAGATTATCAAAAAGGA
TCTTCACCTAGATCCTTTTAAATTAAAAATGAAGTTTTAAATCAATCTAAAGTATATATGAGTAACCTGA
GGCTATGGCAGGGCCTGCCGCCCCGACGTTGGCTGCGAGCCCTGGGCCTTCACCCGAACTTGGGGGGTGG
GGTGGGGAAAAGGAAGAAACGCGGGCGTATTGGCCCCAATGGGGTCTCGGTGGGGTATCGACAGAGTGCC
AGCCCTGGGACCGAACCCCGCGTTTATGAACAAACGACCCAACACCGTGCGTTTTATTCTGTCTTTTTAT
TGCCGTCATAGCGCGGGTTCCTTCCGGTATTGTCTCCTTCCGTGTTTCAGTTAGCCTCCCCCTAGGGTGG
GCGAAGAACTCCAGCATGAGATCCCCGCGCTGGAGGATCATCCAGCCGGCGTCCCGGAAAACGATTCCGA
AGCCCAACCTTTCATAGAAGGCGGCGGTGGAATCGAAATCTCGTGATGGCAGGTTGGGCGTCGCTTGGTC
GGTCATTTCGAACCCCAGAGTCCCGCTCAGAAGAACTCGTCAAGAAGGCGATAGAAGGCGATGCGCTGCG
AATCGGGAGCGGCGATACCGTAAAGCACGAGGAAGCGGTCAGCCCATTCGCCGCCAAGCTCTTCAGCAAT
ATCACGGGTAGCCAACGCTATGTCCTGATAGCGGTCCGCCACACCCAGCCGGCCACAGTCGATGAATCCA
GAAAAGCGGCCATTTTCCACCATGATATTCGGCAAGCAGGCATCGCCATGGGTCACGACGAGATCCTCGC
CGTCGGGCATGCTCGCCTTGAGCCTGGCGAACAGTTCGGCTGGCGCGAGCCCCTGATGCTCTTCGTCCAG
ATCATCCTGATCGACAAGACCGGCTTCCATCCGAGTACGTGCTCGCTCGATGCGATGTTTCGCTTGGTGG
TCGAATGGGCAGGTAGCCGGATCAAGCGTATGCAGCCGCCGCATTGCATCAGCCATGATGGATACTTTCT
CGGCAGGAGCAAGGTGAGATGACAGGAGATCCTGCCCCGGCACTTCGCCCAATAGCAGCCAGTCCCTTCC
CGCTTCAGTGACAACGTCGAGCACAGCTGCGCAAGGAACGCCCGTCGTGGCCAGCCACGATAGCCGCGCT
GCCTCGTCTTGCAGTTCATTCAGGGCACCGGACAGGTCGGTCTTGACAAAAAGAACCGGGCGCCCCTGCG
CTGACAGCCGGAACACGGCGGCATCAGAGCAGCCGATTGTCTGTTGTGCCCAGTCATAGCCGAATAGCCT
CTCCACCCAAGCGGCCGGAGAACCTGCGTGCAATCCATCTTGTTCAATCATGCGAAACGATCCTCATCCT
GTCTCTTGATCGATCTTTGCAAAAGCCTAGGCCTCCAAAAAAGCCTCCTCACTACTTCTGGAATAGCTCA
GAGGCCGAGGCGGCCTCGGCCTCTGCATAAATAAAAAAAATTAGTCAGCCATGGGGCGGAGAATGGGCGG
AACTGGGCGGAGTTAGGGGCGGGATGGGCGGAGTTAGGGGCGGGACTATGGTTGCTGACTAATTGAGATG
CATGCTTTGCATACTTCTGCCTGCTGGGGAGCCTGGGGACTTTCCACACCTGGTTGCTGACTAATTGAGA
TGCATGCTTTGCATACTTCTGCCTGCTGGGGAGCCTGGGGACTTTCCACACCCTAACTGACACACATTCC
ACAGCTGGTTCTTTCCGCCTCAGGACTCTTCCTTTTTCAATATTATTGAAGCATTTATCAGGGTTATTGT
CTCATGAGCGGATACATATTTGAATGTATTTAGAAAAATAAACAAATAGGGGTTCCGCGCACATTTCCCC
GAAAAGTGCCACCTG
[124 nt withheld, positions 4986-5109]
C
[91 nt withheld, positions 5111-5201]
A
[49 nt withheld, positions 5203-5251]
CCTTTGACGTTGGAGTCCACGTTCTTT
[37 nt withheld, positions 5279-5315]
ACCCTATCTCGGTCTATTCTTTTGATTTATAAGGGATTTTGCCGATTTCGGCCTATTGGTTAAAAAATGA
GCTGATTTAACAAAAATTTAACGCGAATTTTAACAAAATATTAACGCTTACAATTTACGCCTTAAGATAC
ATTGATGAGTTTGGACAAACCACAACTAGAATGCAGTGAAAAAAATGCTTTATTTGTGAAATTTGTGATG
CTATTGCTTTATTTGTAACCATTATAAGCTGCAATAAACAAGTTAACAACAACAATTGCATTCATTTTAT
GTTTCAGGTTCAGGGGGAGGTGTGGGAGGTTTTTTAAAGCAAGTAAAACCTCTACAAATGTGGTATGGCT
GATTATGATCTAGAGTCGCGGCCGCTTACTTGTACAGCTCGTCCATGCCCATCACATCGGTAAAGGCCTT
TTGCCACTCCTTGAAGTTGAGCTCGGTCTTGGAGTGCTTGAGCTCCGTCTTACGGAACACGTACATCGGC
TGGTTCTTCAGATAGTTAGCCGCCATTGGCTTGGCAAAGGTGTAGGTGGTCCGCGCAGTGCTCCGGTAGC
GCTTGCCATTTCCAGTGGTGTAACTCCACTTAAAGGTACTGATGATGGTTTTGTCGTTGGGGTAAGTCTT
CTTCGACCTGCACCAGTCCGCAGCGGTCAGCGAGTTGGTCATCACAGGACCGTCAGCAGGGAAACCAGTC
CCCTTCACCTGGGCCTCTCCTTTGATGTGGCTTCCCTCGTAGGTGTAGCGGTAGTTAACAGTAAGGGAGG
CACCATCTTCAAACTGCATTGTGCGATGGACTTGGTAGCCGGAGCCATCTACCATGGCGGCCTGGAAAGG
CGACATCCCGTCAGGGTAGGGCAGGTACTGATGGAAGCCATACCCGATATGAGGGACCAGAATCCAGGGG
GAGAACTGGAGGTCACCCTTGGTGGACTTCAGGTTTAACTCCTCATAACCATCATTTGGATTGCCGGTGC
CCTGACCCACCATGTCAAAGTCCACACCGTTGATGGAGCCAAAGATGTGTAACTCATGTGTCGCTGGGAG
AGAGGCCATGTTATCCTCCTCGCCCTTGCTCACCATGGTGGCGACCGGTGGATCCCGCGTTTCTC
